>Addgene plasmid #213465 | pJET-PtrpC | addgene full sequence | sequence record 432720 | Addgene NGS Result
GCCCCTGCAGCCGAATTATATTATTTTTGCCAAATAATTTTTAACAAAAGCTCTGAAGTCTTCTTCATTT
AAATTCTTAGATGATACTTCATCTGGAAAATTGTCCCAATTAGTAGCATCACGCTGTGAGTAAGTTCTAA
ACCATTTTTTTATTGTTGTATTATCTCTAATCTTACTACTCGATGAGTTTTCGGTATTATCTCTATTTTT
AACTTGGAGCAGGTTCCATTCATTGTTTTTTTCATCATAGTGAATAAAATCAACTGCTTTAACACTTGTG
CCTGAACACCATATCCATCCGGCGTAATACGACTCACTATAGGGAGAGCGGCCGCCAGATCTTCCGGATG
GCTCGAGTTTTTCAGCAAGATTGGTCTCATGTTTTGGATGCTTGGGTAGAATAGGTAAGTCAGATTGAAT
CTGAAATAAAGGGAGGAAGGGCGAACTTAAGAAGGTATGACCGGGTCGTCCACTTACCTTGCTTGACAAA
CGCACCAAGTTATCGTGCACCAAGCAGCAGATGATAATAATGTCCTCGTTCCTGTCTGCTAATAAGAGTC
ACACTTCGAGCGCCGCCGCTACTGCTACAAGTGGGGCTGATCTGACCAGTTGCCTAAATGAACCATCTTG
TCAAACGACACAAATTTTGTGCTCACCGCCTGGACGACTAAACCAAAATAGGCATTCATTGTTGACCTCC
ACTAGCTCCAGCCAAGCCCAAAAAATGCTCCTTCAATATCAGTTATCGAATTCCTGCAGCGACTAGGTTG
AGACCATATCTTTCTAGAAGATCTCCTACAATATTCTCAGCTGCCATGGAAAATCGATGTTCTTCTTTTA
TTCTCTCAAGATTTTCAGGCTGTATATTAAAACTTATATTAAGAACTATGCTAACCACCTCATCAGGAAC
CGTTGTAGGTGGCGTGGGTTTTCTTGGCAATCGACTCTCATGAAAACTACGAGCTAAATATTCAATATGT
TCCTCTTGACCAACTTTATTCTGCATTTTTTTTGAACGAGGTTTAGAGCAAGCTTCAGGAAACTGAGACA
GGAATTTTATTAAAAATTTAAATTTTGAAGAAAGTTCAGGGTTAATAGCATCCATTTTTTGCTTTGCAAG
TTCCTCAGCATTCTTAACAAAAGACGTCTCTTTTGACATGTTTAAAGTTTATGTTTCCTGTGTGAAATTG
TTATCCGCTCACAATTCCACACAACATACGAGCCGGAAGCATAAAGTGTAAAGCCTGGGGTGCCTAATGA
GTGAGCTAACTCACATTAATTGCGTTGCGCTCACTGCCCGCTTTCCAGTCGGGAAACCTGTCGTGCCAGC
TGCATTAATGAATCGGCCAACGCGCGGGGAGAGGCGGTTTGCGTATTGGGCGCTCTTCCGCTTCCTCGCT
CACTGACTCGCTGCGCTCGGTCGTTCGGCTGCGGCGAGCGGTATCAGCTCACTCAAAGGCGGTAATACGG
TTATCCACAGAATCAGGGGATAACGCAGGAAAGAACATGTGAGCAAAAGGCCAGCAAAAGGCCAGGAACC
GTAAAAAGGCCGCGTTGCTGGCGTTTTTCCATAGGCTCCGCCCCCCTGACGAGCATCACAAAAATCGACG
CTCAAGTCAGAGGTGGCGAAACCCGACAGGACTATAAAGATACCAGGCGTTTCCCCCTGGAAGCTCCCTC
GTGCGCTCTCCTGTTCCGACCCTGCCGCTTACCGGATACCTGTCCGCCTTTCTCCCTTCGGGAAGCGTGG
CGCTTTCTCATAGCTCACGCTGTAGGTATCTCAGTTCGGTGTAGGTCGTTCGCTCCAAGCTGGGCTGTGT
GCACGAACCCCCCGTTCAGCCCGACCGCTGCGCCTTATCCGGTAACTATCGTCTTGAGTCCAACCCGGTA
AGACACGACTTATCGCCACTGGCAGCAGCCACTGGTAACAGGATTAGCAGAGCGAGGTATGTAGGCGGTG
CTACAGAGTTCTTGAAGTGGTGGCCTAACTACGGCTACACTAGAAGAACAGTATTTGGTATCTGCGCTCT
GCTGAAGCCAGTTACCTTCGGAAAAAGAGTTGGTAGCTCTTGATCCGGCAAACAAACCACCGCTGGTAGC
GGTGGTTTTTTTGTTTGCAAGCAGCAGATTACGCGCAGAAAAAAAGGATCTCAAGAAGATCCTTTGATCT
TTTCTACGGGGTCTGACGCTCAGTGGAACGAAAACTCACGTTAAGGGATTTTGGTCATGAGATTATCAAA
AAGGATCTTCACCTAGATCCTTTTAAATTAAAAATGAAGTTTTAAATCAATCTAAAGTATATATGAGTAA
ACTTGGTCTGACAGTTACCAATGCTTAATCAGTGAGGCACCTATCTCAGCGATCTGTCTATTTCGTTCAT
CCATAGTTGCCTGACTCCCCGTCGTGTAGATAACTACGATACGGGAGGGCTTACCATCTGGCCCCAGTGC
TGCAATGATACCGCGAGACCCACGCTCACCGGCTCCAGATTTATCAGCAATAAACCAGCCAGCCGGAAGG
GCCGAGCGCAGAAGTGGTCCTGCAACTTTATCCGCCTCCATCCAGTCTATTAATTGTTGCCGGGAAGCTA
GAGTAAGTAGTTCGCCAGTTAATAGTTTGCGCAACGTTGTTGCCATTGCTACAGGCATCGTGGTGTCACG
CTCGTCGTTTGGTATGGCTTCATTCAGCTCCGGTTCCCAACGATCAAGGCGAGTTACATGATCCCCCATG
TTGTGCAAAAAAGCGGTTAGCTCCTTCGGTCCTCCGATCGTTGTCAGAAGTAAGTTGGCCGCAGTGTTAT
CACTCATGGTTATGGCAGCACTGCATAATTCTCTTACTGTCATGCCATCCGTAAGATGCTTTTCTGTGAC
TGGTGAGTACTCAACCAAGTCATTCTGAGAATAGTGTATGCGGCGACCGAGTTGCTCTTGCCCGGCGTCA
ATACGGGATAATACCGCGCCACATAGCAGAACTTTAAAAGTGCTCATCATTGGAAAACGTTCTTCGGGGC
GAAAACTCTCAAGGATCTTACCGCTGTTGAGATCCAGTTCGATGTAACCCACTCGTGCACCCAACTGATC
TTCAGCATCTTTTACTTTCACCAGCGTTTCTGGGTGAGCAAAAACAGGAAGGCAAAATGCCGCAAAAAAG
GGAATAAGGGCGACACGGAAATGTTGAATACTCATACTCTTCCTTTTTCAATATTATTGAAGCATTTATC
AGGGTTATTGTCTCATGAGCGGATACATATTTGAATGTATTTAGAAAAATAAACAAATAGGGGTTCCGCG
CACATTTCCCCGAAAAGTGCCACCTGACGTCTAAGAAACCATTATTATCATGACATTAACCTATAAAAAT
AGGCGTATCACGAGGCC
Features (pLannotate 1.2.2; 11 found; start..end, strand, type, name):
    305..323     +  promoter       T7 promoter: promoter for bacteriophage T7 RNA polymerase
    388..741     -  promoter       trpC promoter: promoter for Aspergillus nidulans trpC
    744..760     -  misc_feature   MCS (fragment): pBluescript multiple cloning site
    776..1159    -  CDS            eco47IR (fragment): T2E7_ECOLX - Protein predicted: Swiss-Prot protein existence level 4. Recognizes the double-stranded sequence GGWCC and cleaves after G-1. From Escherichia coli.
   1188..1204    -  protein_bind   lac operator: The lac repressor binds to the lac operator to inhibit transcription in E. coli. This inhibition can be relieved by adding lactose or isopropyl-β-D-thiogalactopyranoside (IPTG). lac repressor encoded by lacI
   1212..1242    -  promoter       lac promoter: promoter for the E. coli lac operon
   1257..1278    -  protein_bind   CAP binding site: CAP binding activates transcription in the presence of cAMP. E. coli catabolite activator protein
   1291..1383    -  CDS            lacI (fragment): lac repressor; lacI; The lac repressor binds to the lac operator to inhibit transcription in E. coli. This inhibition can be relieved by adding lactose or isopropyl-β-D-thiogalactopyranoside (IPTG).
   1566..2154    -  rep_origin     ori: high-copy-number ColE1/pMB1/pBR322/pUC origin of replication
   2325..3185    -  CDS            AmpR: β-lactamase; bla; confers resistance to ampicillin, carbenicillin, and related antibiotics
   3186..3290    -  promoter       AmpR promoter: bla
