[The description below was written by a language model from this plasmid's Addgene catalogue record and pLannotate feature annotations shown in this document.]
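Description:
pJET-PtrpC is a small, high-copy E. coli cloning plasmid built on the commercial pJET backbone. It serves as a donor ("part") vector carrying the Aspergillus nidulans trpC promoter for Golden Gate assembly into the depositors' Fg vector, a system developed for target-site integration in the fungus Fusarium graminearum. It is propagated in standard E. coli cloning strains using a ColE1/pUC-type origin of replication. Selection is with ampicillin, through a β-lactamase gene driven by its own bla promoter. The catalogue lists the plasmid as about 3.4 kb with a 411 bp insert. The sequenced record is a few bases shorter than the stated total.

The payload is the trpC promoter, which the catalogue describes as the tryptophan synthase promoter of A. nidulans. It is annotated as a roughly 350 bp feature in reverse orientation, next to a short multiple-cloning-site remnant. This promoter is widely used as a constitutive driver of transgenes and selection markers in filamentous fungi. It sits within the pJET cloning site and interrupts eco47IR, the backbone's lethal restriction-endonuclease gene, which is detected only as a fragment downstream of a lac promoter, operator and CAP site. Disruption of this gene is the positive-selection principle of pJET, since only plasmids carrying an insert allow the host to survive. A T7 promoter from the backbone flanks the insert.

Although the plasmid is catalogued as a bacterial expression vector, no coding sequence is placed under the fungal promoter. The plasmid simply stores the promoter module. The record does not annotate the type IIS restriction sites or the overhangs used to release it during Golden Gate assembly.
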