Addgene plasmid #213465: pJET-PtrpC
Purpose: Vector containing the TrpC promoter for Golden Gate cloning in the Fg vector
Depositing lab: Kim Hammond-Kosack. Depositing organization: Rothamsted Research. Publication: Identification and functional characterisation of a locus for target site integration in Fusarium graminearum. Darino M, Urban M, Kaur N, Machado Wood A, Grimwade-Mann M, Smith D, Beacham A, Hammond-Kosack K. Fungal Biol Biotechnol. 2024 Feb 26;11(1):2. doi: 10.1186/s40694-024-00171-8. PubMed 38409036.
Backbone
  Vector backbone: pJET
  Backbone manufacturer: ThermoFisher Scientific
  Backbone size w/o insert (bp): 2974
  Total vector size (bp): 3385
  Vector type: Bacterial Expression
Growth in bacteria
  Bacterial resistance: Ampicillin, 100 μg/mL
  Growth temperature: 37°C
  Growth strain: DH5alpha
  Copy number: High Copy
Gene/Insert
  Gene/Insert name: Promoter of tryptophan synthase of Aspergillus nidulans
  Species: Aspergillus nidulans
  Insert size (bp): 411
  GenBank ID: X02390.1
  Cloning method: Ligation Independent Cloning
  Sequencing primers: 5′ TGGAGCAGGTTCCATTCATTG; 3′ GTTCCTGATGAGGTGGTTAGCATAG
Terms and licenses: Academic/Nonprofit Terms; Industry Terms: Not Available to Industry
How to cite: pJET-PtrpC was a gift from Kim Hammond-Kosack (Addgene plasmid # 213465 ; http://n2t.net/addgene:213465 ; RRID:Addgene_213465)
